Addgene plasmid #186298: IST1-GFP
Purpose: Expresses human IST1 C-terminally fused to GFP
Depositing lab: Geert van den Bogaart. Depositing organization: University of Groningen. Publication: Giant worm-shaped ESCRT scaffolds surround actin-independent integrin clusters. Stempels FC, Jiang M, Warner HM, Moser ML, Janssens MH, Maassen S, Nelen IH, de Boer R, Jiemy WF, Knight D, Selley J, O'Cualain R, Baranov MV, Burgers TCQ, Sansevrino R, Milovanovic D, Heeringa P, Jones MC, Vlijm R, Ter Beest M, van den Bogaart G. J Cell Biol. 2023 Jul 3;222(7):e202205130. doi: 10.1083/jcb.202205130. Epub 2023 May 18. PubMed 37200023.
Backbone
  Vector backbone: pEGFP-N1
  Backbone manufacturer: Clontech
  Total vector size (bp): 5604
  Modifications to backbone: none
  Vector type: Mammalian Expression
Growth in bacteria
  Bacterial resistance: Kanamycin, 50 μg/mL
  Growth temperature: 37°C
  Growth strain: DH5alpha
  Copy number: High Copy
Gene/Insert
  Gene/Insert name: IST1 homolog (alt name: CHMP8m IST1, hIST1, PM28)
  Species: H. sapiens (human)
  Mutation: GFP
  Entrez Gene: IST1 (a.k.a. CHMP8, OLC1)
  Promoter: CMV
  Tag / fusion protein: GFP (C terminal on insert)
  Cloning method: Restriction Enzyme; 5′ cloning site XhoI (not destroyed); 3′ cloning site BamHI (not destroyed)
  Sequencing primers: 5′ TAACAACTCCGCCCCATT; 3′ GTCCAGCTCGACCAGGATGGG
Resource information
  A portion of this plasmid was derived from a plasmid made by: Synthetic gene
Terms and licenses: Academic/Nonprofit Terms; Industry Terms: Not Available to Industry
How to cite: IST1-GFP was a gift from Geert van den Bogaart (Addgene plasmid # 186298 ; http://n2t.net/addgene:186298 ; RRID:Addgene_186298)
