[The description below was written by a language model from this plasmid's Addgene catalogue record and pLannotate feature annotations shown in this document.]
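Description:
IST1-GFP is a mammalian expression plasmid built on the Clontech pEGFP-N1 backbone, designed to produce human IST1 fused at its C terminus to EGFP. The IST1 coding sequence, recorded as derived from a synthetic gene, was inserted between the XhoI and BamHI sites of the multiple cloning site, both of which are retained. This places it downstream of the human cytomegalovirus immediate early enhancer and promoter and upstream of the mammalian codon-optimized EGFP open reading frame. Transcripts from this cassette are terminated by the SV40 polyadenylation signal. IST1 (also called CHMP8) is an ESCRT-III-like protein that recruits VPS4 to the midbody and is needed for efficient abscission during cytokinesis, with further roles in nuclear envelope reassembly in late anaphase.

In E. coli the plasmid replicates at high copy number from a ColE1/pUC-type origin, and it also carries an f1 bacteriophage origin. Selection depends on a single Tn5 aminoglycoside phosphotransferase gene (NeoR/KanR) driven by tandem promoters. A bacterial bla-type promoter provides kanamycin resistance in bacteria, while the SV40 enhancer and early promoter, together with the HSV TK polyadenylation signal, allows G418 selection of transfected mammalian cells. Several short annotated fragments (RSF ori, large T antigen, ble, bGH poly(A)) appear to be partial matches within backbone sequence rather than functional elements. The catalogue lists a total size of 5,604 bp, whereas the sequenced record is 5,813 nt; the record does not explain this difference. The construct suits live or fixed-cell fluorescence imaging of IST1 localization, and the associated publication concerns ESCRT scaffolds surrounding integrin clusters.
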