Features (pLannotate 1.2.2; 16 found; start..end, strand, type, name):
      1..34      +  rep_origin     RSF ori (fragment): Plasmids containing the RSF 1030 origin of replication can be propagated in E. coli cells that contain additional plasmids with compatible origins.
    102..405     +  enhancer       CMV enhancer: human cytomegalovirus immediate early enhancer
    406..609     +  promoter       CMV promoter: human cytomegalovirus (CMV) immediate early promoter
    632..659     +  misc_feature   MCS (fragment): multiple cloning site
    669..1766    +  CDS            IST1 (sequence partly withheld): IST1_HUMAN - Also known as KIAA0174. Experimental evidence at protein level: Swiss-Prot protein existence level 1. ESCRT-III-like protein involved in specific functions of the ESCRT machinery. Is required for efficient abscission during cytokinesis, but not for HIV-1 budding. The involvement in the MVB pathway is not established. Involved in recruiting VPS4A and/or VPS4B to the midbody of dividing cells (PubMed:19129479, PubMed:19129480). During late anaphase, involved in nuclear envelope reassembly and mitotic spindle disassembly together with the ESCRT-III complex: IST1 acts by mediating the
   1800..2519    +  CDS            EGFP: the original enhanced GFP (Yang et al., 1996) mammalian codon-optimized
   2536..2619    +  CDS            large T antigen (fragment): large T antigen from SV40 (simian virus 40)
   2642..2763    +  polyA_signal   SV40 poly(A) signal: SV40 polyadenylation signal
   2797..3225    -  rep_origin     f1 ori (sequence partly withheld): f1 bacteriophage origin of replication; arrow indicates direction of (+) strand synthesis
   3252..3356    +  promoter       AmpR promoter: bla
   3358..3715    +  promoter       SV40 promoter: SV40 enhancer and early promoter
   3750..4544    +  CDS            NeoR/KanR: aminoglycoside phosphotransferase from Tn5; aph(3')-II (or nptII); confers resistance to neomycin, kanamycin, and G418 (Geneticin®)
   4565..4717    +  CDS            ble (fragment): BLE_KLEPN - Experimental evidence at protein level: Swiss-Prot protein existence level 1. Binding protein with a strong affinity to the bleomycin family of antibiotics. Binds to CL990; an antimitotic-antibiotic compound. From Klebsiella pneumoniae.
   4776..4823    +  polyA_signal   HSV TK poly(A) signal: herpes simplex virus thymidine kinase polyadenylation signal (Cole and Stacy, 1985)
   4914..4930    -  polyA_signal   bGH poly(A) signal (fragment): bovine growth hormone polyadenylation signal
   5152..5740    +  rep_origin     ori: high-copy-number ColE1/pMB1/pBR322/pUC origin of replication
>Addgene plasmid #186298 | IST1-GFP | addgene full sequence | sequence record 372865 | Addgene NGS Result
TATCCCCTGATTCTGTGGATAACCGTATTACCGCCATGCATTAGTTATTAATAGTAATCAATTACGGGGT
CATTAGTTCATAGCCCATATATGGAGTTCCGCGTTACATAACTTACGGTAAATGGCCCGCCTGGCTGACC
GCCCAACGACCCCCGCCCATTGACGTCAATAATGACGTATGTTCCCATAGTAACGCCAATAGGGACTTTC
CATTGACGTCAATGGGTGGAGTATTTACGGTAAACTGCCCACTTGGCAGTACATCAAGTGTATCATATGC
CAAGTACGCCCCCTATTGACGTCAATGACGGTAAATGGCCCGCCTGGCATTATGCCCAGTACATGACCTT
ATGGGACTTTCCTACTTGGCAGTACATCTACGTATTAGTCATCGCTATTACCATGGTGATGCGGTTTTGG
CAGTACATCAATGGGCGTGGATAGCGGTTTGACTCACGGGGATTTCCAAGTCTCCACCCCATTGACGTCA
ATGGGAGTTTGTTTTGGCACCAAAATCAACGGGACTTTCCAAAATGTCGTAACAACTCCGCCCCATTGAC
GCAAATGGGCGGTAGGCGTGTACGGTGGGAGGTCTATATAAGCAGAGCTGGTTTAGTGAACCGTCAGATC
CGCTAGCGCTACCGGACTCAGATCTCGAGGCCGCCACCATGCTG
[540 nt withheld, positions 675-1214]
GTGATGGCCGAGGCCCCCCCCGGCGTGGAGACCGACCTGATCGACGTGGGCTTCACCGACGACGTGAAGA
AGGGCGGCCCCGGCCGCGGCGGCAGCGGCGGCTTCACCGCCCCCGTGGGCGGCCCCGACGGCACCGTGCC
CATGCCCATGCCCATGCCCATGCCCATGCCCAGCGCCAACACCCCCTTCAGCTACCCCCTGCCCAAGGGC
CCCAGCGACTTCAACGGCCTGCCCATGGGCACCTACCAGGCCTTCCCCAACATCCACCCCCCCCAGATCC
CCGCCACCCCCCCCAGCTACGAGAGCGTGGACGACATCAACGCCGACAAGAACATCAGCAGCGCCCAGAT
CGTGGGCCCCGGCCCCAAGCCCGAGGCCAGCGCCAAGCTGCCCAGCCGCCCCGCCGACAACTACGACAAC
TTCGTGCTGCCCGAGCTGCCCAGCGTGCCCGACACCCTGCCCACCGCCAGCGCCGGCGCCAGCACCAGCG
CCAGCGAGGACATCGACTTCGACGACCTGAGCCGCCGCTTCGAGGAGCTGAAGAAGAAGACCGCGGCGGC
GGCAGCGGATCCACCGGTCGCCACCATGGTGAGCAAGGGCGAGGAGCTGTTCACCGGGGTGGTGCCCATC
CTGGTCGAGCTGGACGGCGACGTAAACGGCCACAAGTTCAGCGTGTCCGGCGAGGGCGAGGGCGATGCCA
CCTACGGCAAGCTGACCCTGAAGTTCATCTGCACCACCGGCAAGCTGCCCGTGCCCTGGCCCACCCTCGT
GACCACCCTGACCTACGGCGTGCAGTGCTTCAGCCGCTACCCCGACCACATGAAGCAGCACGACTTCTTC
AAGTCCGCCATGCCCGAAGGCTACGTCCAGGAGCGCACCATCTTCTTCAAGGACGACGGCAACTACAAGA
CCCGCGCCGAGGTGAAGTTCGAGGGCGACACCCTGGTGAACCGCATCGAGCTGAAGGGCATCGACTTCAA
GGAGGACGGCAACATCCTGGGGCACAAGCTGGAGTACAACTACAACAGCCACAACGTCTATATCATGGCC
GACAAGCAGAAGAACGGCATCAAGGTGAACTTCAAGATCCGCCACAACATCGAGGACGGCAGCGTGCAGC
TCGCCGACCACTACCAGCAGAACACCCCCATCGGCGACGGCCCCGTGCTGCTGCCCGACAACCACTACCT
GAGCACCCAGTCCGCCCTGAGCAAAGACCCCAACGAGAAGCGCGATCACATGGTCCTGCTGGAGTTCGTG
ACCGCCGCCGGGATCACTCTCGGCATGGACGAGCTGTACAAGTAAAGCGGCCGCGACTCTAGATCATAAT
CAGCCATACCACATTTGTAGAGGTTTTACTTGCTTTAAAAAACCTCCCACACCTCCCCCTGAACCTGAAA
CATAAAATGAATGCAATTGTTGTTGTTAACTTGTTTATTGCAGCTTATAATGGTTACAAATAAAGCAATA
GCATCACAAATTTCACAAATAAAGCATTTTTTTCACTGCATTCTAGTTGTGGTTTGTCCAAACTCATCAA
TGTATCTTAAGGCGTAAATTGTAAGCGTTAATATTTTGTTAAAATTCGCGTTAAATTTTTGTTAAATCAG
CTCATTTTTTAACCAATAGGCCGAAATCGGCAAAATCCCTTATAAATCAAAAGAATAGACCGAGATAGGG
T
[37 nt withheld, positions 2896-2932]
AAAGAACGTGGACTCCAACGTCAAAGG
[49 nt withheld, positions 2960-3008]
T
[91 nt withheld, positions 3010-3100]
G
[124 nt withheld, positions 3102-3225]
CAGGTGGCACTTTTCGGGGAAATGTGCGCGGAACCCCTATTTGTTTATTTTTCTAAATACATTCAAATAT
GTATCCGCTCATGAGACAATAACCCTGATAAATGCTTCAATAATATTGAAAAAGGAAGAGTCCTGAGGCG
GAAAGAACCAGCTGTGGAATGTGTGTCAGTTAGGGTGTGGAAAGTCCCCAGGCTCCCCAGCAGGCAGAAG
TATGCAAAGCATGCATCTCAATTAGTCAGCAACCAGGTGTGGAAAGTCCCCAGGCTCCCCAGCAGGCAGA
AGTATGCAAAGCATGCATCTCAATTAGTCAGCAACCATAGTCCCGCCCCTAACTCCGCCCATCCCGCCCC
TAACTCCGCCCAGTTCCGCCCATTCTCCGCCCCATGGCTGACTAATTTTTTTTATTTATGCAGAGGCCGA
GGCCGCCTCGGCCTCTGAGCTATTCCAGAAGTAGTGAGGAGGCTTTTTTGGAGGCCTAGGCTTTTGCAAA
GATCGATCAAGAGACAGGATGAGGATCGTTTCGCATGATTGAACAAGATGGATTGCACGCAGGTTCTCCG
GCCGCTTGGGTGGAGAGGCTATTCGGCTATGACTGGGCACAACAGACAATCGGCTGCTCTGATGCCGCCG
TGTTCCGGCTGTCAGCGCAGGGGCGCCCGGTTCTTTTTGTCAAGACCGACCTGTCCGGTGCCCTGAATGA
ACTGCAAGACGAGGCAGCGCGGCTATCGTGGCTGGCCACGACGGGCGTTCCTTGCGCAGCTGTGCTCGAC
GTTGTCACTGAAGCGGGAAGGGACTGGCTGCTATTGGGCGAAGTGCCGGGGCAGGATCTCCTGTCATCTC
ACCTTGCTCCTGCCGAGAAAGTATCCATCATGGCTGATGCAATGCGGCGGCTGCATACGCTTGATCCGGC
TACCTGCCCATTCGACCACCAAGCGAAACATCGCATCGAGCGAGCACGTACTCGGATGGAAGCCGGTCTT
GTCGATCAGGATGATCTGGACGAAGAGCATCAGGGGCTCGCGCCAGCCGAACTGTTCGCCAGGCTCAAGG
CGAGCATGCCCGACGGCGAGGATCTCGTCGTGACCCATGGCGATGCCTGCTTGCCGAATATCATGGTGGA
AAATGGCCGCTTTTCTGGATTCATCGACTGTGGCCGGCTGGGTGTGGCGGACCGCTATCAGGACATAGCG
TTGGCTACCCGTGATATTGCTGAAGAGCTTGGCGGCGAATGGGCTGACCGCTTCCTCGTGCTTTACGGTA
TCGCCGCTCCCGATTCGCAGCGCATCGCCTTCTATCGCCTTCTTGACGAGTTCTTCTGAGCGGGACTCTG
GGGTTCGAAATGACCGACCAAGCGACGCCCAACCTGCCATCACGAGATTTCGATTCCACCGCCGCCTTCT
ATGAAAGGTTGGGCTTCGGAATCGTTTTCCGGGACGCCGGCTGGATGATCCTCCAGCGCGGGGATCTCAT
GCTGGAGTTCTTCGCCCACCCTAGGGGGAGGCTAACTGAAACACGGAAGGAGACAATACCGGAAGGAACC
CGCGCTATGACGGCAATAAAAAGACAGAATAAAACGCACGGTGTTGGGTCGTTTGTTCATAAACGCGGGG
TTCGGTCCCAGGGCTGGCACTCTGTCGATACCCCACCGAGACCCCATTGGGGCCAATACGCCCGCGTTTC
TTCCTTTTCCCCACCCCACCCCCCAAGTTCGGGTGAAGGCCCAGGGCTCGCAGCCAACGTCGGGGCGGCA
GGCCCTGCCATAGCCTCAGGTTACTCATATATACTTTAGATTGATTTAAAACTTCATTTTTAATTTAAAA
GGATCTAGGTGAAGATCCTTTTTGATAATCTCATGACCAAAATCCCTTAACGTGAGTTTTCGTTCCACTG
AGCGTCAGACCCCGTAGAAAAGATCAAAGGATCTTCTTGAGATCCTTTTTTTCTGCGCGTAATCTGCTGC
TTGCAAACAAAAAAACCACCGCTACCAGCGGTGGTTTGTTTGCCGGATCAAGAGCTACCAACTCTTTTTC
CGAAGGTAACTGGCTTCAGCAGAGCGCAGATACCAAATACTGTTCTTCTAGTGTAGCCGTAGTTAGGCCA
CCACTTCAAGAACTCTGTAGCACCGCCTACATACCTCGCTCTGCTAATCCTGTTACCAGTGGCTGCTGCC
AGTGGCGATAAGTCGTGTCTTACCGGGTTGGACTCAAGACGATAGTTACCGGATAAGGCGCAGCGGTCGG
GCTGAACGGGGGGTTCGTGCACACAGCCCAGCTTGGAGCGAACGACCTACACCGAACTGAGATACCTACA
GCGTGAGCTATGAGAAAGCGCCACGCTTCCCGAAGGGAGAAAGGCGGACAGGTATCCGGTAAGCGGCAGG
GTCGGAACAGGAGAGCGCACGAGGGAGCTTCCAGGGGGAAACGCCTGGTATCTTTATAGTCCTGTCGGGT
TTCGCCACCTCTGACTTGAGCGTCGATTTTTGTGATGCTCGTCAGGGGGGCGGAGCCTATGGAAAAACGC
CAGCAACGCGGCCTTTTTACGGTTCCTGGCCTTTTGCTGGCCTTTTGCTCACATGTTCTTTCCTGCGT
